>Addgene plasmid #159833 | pSEM267 - pEXP(mosTI, neoR)[Pmex-5 | ceGFP(PATC, NLS) | tbb-2 3'UTR] | addgene full sequence | sequence record 317776 | Addgene NGS Result
TGTAAAACGACGGCCAGTCATGCATAATCCGCACGCATCTGGAATAAGGAAGTGCCATTCCGCCTGACCT
CGAAGAACATCAAGGTTTAGCACCGGCTGAACTTTTCGCTCGACTTAAAGCCCGTATGCCAGATGGTGAG
GACCTTGTCGTAACCCACGGAGATGCTTGCCTTCCAAATATAATGGTCGAAAATGGTCGATTCAGTGGCT
TCATTGATTGTGGAAGACTCGGAGTGGCGGACCGATATCAGGATATAGCGCTTGCGACGCGAGATATTGC
CGAAGGTAAGTTTTCAAAAAATTAAGATTCAGTTATGGGGCTTCAGACTCGCAATGGGTTTTCAGGCTTT
CCCTATCCAAAACGCTCGTTCGAGTGTTTCAGTTCGGTATGTCGAGGCGTTACCGGACGGAAAATATTTA
AAATAAAATCCTCGTCATTTCAGAGTTGGGAGGCGAATGGGCAGACAGATTCCTGGTTCTTTACGGAATA
GCCGCCCCGGACTCTCAACGTATTGCTTTTTATAGATTATTGGATGAGTTTTTCTGATCTGTTCGTTGTT
CCAATAAATTGTTATTGTTCCCTATTTGATAACTTCGTATAGCATACATTATACGAAGTTATTGCCATAG
CATGGCCTTTGCAGGATTACGCCAAGCTATCAACTTTGTATAGAAAAGTTGGGTTTTCACAACGGCAAAA
TATCAGTTTTTAAAAAATTAAACCATAAAACAAATAATATAACCCAATTTTTACATCAAACCACAAGAAA
AAAATACATTTGGGCCCACGGATAAAGAAATTAAAAAAATACATTTTTTAAAGGCGCACCGAATTAAAAT
TCATTTGGGTCTTACCGCGTATACCGTACTCCGTTTGTTTGATCATTTTTGTCAGCGCTGGCGGTTGTTT
TTTCATTTCATTTCTGCTTCAAAGACGTTTTCTCGAATAATTTTTCGTTTATTCTCTTTTTTAAAATTAA
TTTCTAGCCGTAAATGTTATAAATTCACCCATTTAACGCAAATTTCATGGTAATCTCATGGAAAAATGCA
GTTTCTTTGTTAAAGAAAGCTTAAATAGCAAAAATTCCCCGACTTTCCCCAAAATCCTGCTCGATTTTCC
GTTTTCTCATTGTATTCTCTCTTAATTAATTTTATCGATAATCAATTGAATGTTTCAGACAGAGAATGAC
AAGTTTGTACAAAAAAGCAGGCTCGGGATCCCCAAAGAAGAAGCGTAAGGTGTCCAAGGTAACACTTAGT
TTTTGTTGCTCTGTTTAAAAATTAATTTTAAGGGAGAGGAGCTGTTCACCGGAGTCGTCCCAATCCTCGT
CGAGCTCGACGGGGACGTCAACGGACACAAGTTCTCCGTGTCCGGAGAGGGAGAGGGAGATGCCACCTAC
GGAAAGCTCACCCTCAAGTTCATCTGCACCACCGGAAAGCTCCCAGTCCCATGGCCAACCCTCGTCACCA
CCTTCTGCTACGGAGTCCAATGCTTCTCCCGTTACCCAGGTAAGTTTTCTTGAGACCTTTACTAACTAAC
TAGGTCTCATAGATTTTCAGACCACATGAAGCGTCACGACTTCTTCAAGTCCGCCATGCCAGAGGGATAC
GTCCAAGAGCGTACCATCTTCTTCAAGGACGACGGAAACTACAAGGTAAGTTATGTAGAGACCTTTACTA
ACTAACTAGGTCTCAAACATTTTCAGACCCGTGCCGAGGTCAAGTTCGAGGGAGACACCCTCGTCAACCG
TATCGAGCTCAAGGGAATCGACTTCAAGGAGGACGGTAACATCCTGGGACACAAGCTGGAGTACAACTAC
AACTCCCACAACGTCTACATCATGGCCGACAAGCAAAAGAACGGAATCAAGGTCAACTTCAAGGTAAGTT
CTTTAGAGACCTTTACTAACTAACTAGGTCTCAGTAATTTTCAGATCCGTCACAACATCGAGGACGGATC
GGTCCAACTCGCCGACCACTACCAACAAAACACCCCAATCGGTGACGGACCAGTCCTCCTCCCAGACAAC
CACTACCTCTCCACCCAATCCGCCCTCTCCAAGGACCCAAACGAGAAGCGTGACCACATGGTCCTCCTCG
AGTTCGTCACCGCCGCCGGAATCACCCACGGAATGGACGAGCTCTACAAGTCCCGTCGTCGTAAGGCCAA
CCCAACCAAGCTCTCCGAGAACGCCAAGAAGCTCGCCAAGGAGGTCGAGAACGGATCCAACCCAGCTTTC
TTGTACAAAGTGGGATAAATGCAAAATCCTTTCAAGCATTCCCTTCTTCTCTATCACTCTTCTTTCTTTT
TGTCAAAAAATTCTCTCGCTAATTTATTTGCTTTTTTAATGTTATTATTTTATGACTTTTTATAGTCACT
GAAAAGTTTGCATCTGAGTGAAGTGAATGCTATCAAAATGTGATTCTGTCTGATGTACTTTCACAATCTC
TCTTCAATTCCATTTTGAAGTGCTTTAAACCCGAAAGGTTGAGAAAAATGCGAGCGCTCAAATATTTGTA
TTGTGTTCGTTGAGTGACCCAACAAAAAGAGGAAACTTTATTGTGCCGCCAAGAAAAAAGTCTCACAACT
TTATTATACATAGTTGATAATTCCCTCTGACACATGCAGCTCGAGCTAGCGGGAGCTCAGGAAACGGAGA
ATCTGTGCGGCAATGTCTTATCATTTGAAACGCGCCGTATCGATGCTGACATCATGCGGCTCCCGTGTTA
GTCGAGAAGATGGGTACGGGCCTTTATTCATCCAACACTCTACGGCTTCTTCAAGAGCTAGTAGGGCACC
CTGTAGTTGGAAAGGGATTATTTCGTATGGCGAGCCCATACCGTCTTTCTTGCGGAAGCTTAACACGATA
GGAAGTTGGATAGTTTCGAACGATGGTTCCATACGGAACGCTGTCTCAAGGATGAGTCTGACGGAGTGTA
ACTCGAAGGCTAGGTGGAGGCTCAGTGATGATAAGTCTGCGATGGTGGATGCATGTGTCATGGTCATAGC
TGTTTCCTGTGTGAAATTGTTATCCGCTCAGAGGGCACAATCCTATTCCGCGCTATCCGACAATCTCCAA
GACATTAGGTGGAGTTCAGTTCGGCGTATGGCATATGTCGCTGGAAAGAACATGTGAGCAAAAGGCCAGC
AAAAGGCCAGGAACCGTAAAAAGGCCGCGTTGCTGGCGTTTTTCCATAGGCTCCGCCCCCCTGACGAGCA
TCACAAAAATCGACGCTCAAGTCAGAGGTGGCGAAACCCGACAGGACTATAAAGATACCAGGCGTTTCCC
CCTGGAAGCTCCCTCGTGCGCTCTCCTGTTCCGACCCTGCCGCTTACCGGATACCTGTCCGCCTTTCTCC
CTTCGGGAAGCGTGGCGCTTTCTCATAGCTCACGCTGTAGGTATCTCAGTTCGGTGTAGGTCGTTCGCTC
CAAGCTGGGCTGTGTGCACGAACCCCCCGTTCAGCCCGACCGCTGCGCCTTATCCGGTAACTATCGTCTT
GAGTCCAACCCGGTAAGACACGACTTATCGCCACTGGCAGCAGCCACTGGTAACAGGATTAGCAGAGCGA
GGTATGTAGGCGGTGCTACAGAGTTCTTGAAGTGGTGGCCTAACTACGGCTACACTAGAAGAACAGTATT
TGGTATCTGCGCTCTGCTGAAGCCAGTTACCTTCGGAAAAAGAGTTGGTAGCTCTTGATCCGGCAAACAA
ACCACCGCTGGTAGCGGTGGTTTTTTTGTTTGCAAGCAGCAGATTACGCGCAGAAAAAAAGGATCTCAAG
AAGATCCTTTGATCTTTTCTACGGGGTCTGACGCTCTATTCAACAAAGCCGCCGTCCCGTCAAGTCAGCG
TAAATGGGTAGGGGGCTTCAAATCGTCCTCGTGATACCAATTCGGAGCCTGCTTTTTTGTACAAACTTGT
TGATAATGGCAATTCAAGGATCTTCACCTAGATCCTTTTAAATTAAAAATGAAGTTTTAAATCAATCTAA
AGTATATATGAGTAAACTTGGTCTGACAGTTACCAATGCTTAATCAGTGAGGCACCTATCTCAGCGATCT
GTCTATTTCGTTCATCCATAGTTGCCTGACTCCCCGTCGTGTAGATAACTACGATACGGGAGGGCTTACC
ATCTGGCCCCAGTGCTGCAATGATACCGCGAGAGCCACGCTCACCGGCTCCAGATTTATCAGCAATAAAC
CAGCCAGCCGGAAGGGCCGAGCGCAGAAGTGGTCCTGCAACTTTATCCGCCTCCATCCAGTCTATTAATT
GTTGCCGGGAAGCTAGAGTAAGTAGTTCGCCAGTTAATAGTTTGCGCAACGTTGTTGCCATTGCTACAGG
CATCGTGGTGTCACGCTCGTCGTTTGGTATGGCTTCATTCAGCTCCGGTTCCCAACGATCAAGGCGAGTT
ACATGATCCCCCATGTTGTGCAAAAAAGCGGTTAGCTCCTTCGGTCCTCCGATCGTTGTCAGAAGTAAGT
TGGCCGCAGTGTTATCACTCATGGTTATGGCAGCACTGCATAATTCTCTTACTGTCATGCCATCCGTAAG
ATGCTTTTCTGTGACTGGTGAGTACTCAACCAAGTCATTCTGAGAATAGTGTATGCGGCGACCGAGTTGC
TCTTGCCCGGCGTCAATACGGGATAATACCGCGCCACATAGCAGAACTTTAAAAGTGCTCATCATTGGAA
AACGTTCTTCGGGGCGAAAACTCTCAAGGATCTTACCGCTGTTGAGATCCAGTTCGATGTAACCCACTCG
TGCACCCAACTGATCTTCAGCATCTTTTACTTTCACCAGCGTTTCTGGGTGAGCAAAAACAGGAAGGCAA
AATGCCGCAAAAAAGGGAATAAGGGCGACACGGAAATGTTGAATACTCATACTCTTCCTTTTTCAATATT
ATTGAAGCATTTATCAGGGTTATTGTCTCATGAGCGGATACATATTTGAATGTATTTAGAAAAATAAACA
AATAGGGGTTCCGCGCACATTTCCCCGAAAAGTGCCAGATACCTGAAACAAAACCCATCGTACGGCCAAG
GAAGTCTCCAATAACTGTGATCCACCACAAGCGCCAGGGTTTTCCCAGTCACGACGT
Features (pLannotate 1.2.2; 15 found; start..end, strand, type, name):
     30..284     +  CDS            neo (fragment): KKA2_KLEPN - Also known as kan, nptII. Experimental evidence at protein level: Swiss-Prot protein existence level 1. Resistance to kanamycin, neomycin, paromomycin, ribostamycin, butirosin and gentamicin B. From Klebsiella pneumoniae.
    443..544     +  CDS            neo (fragment): KKA2_KLEPN - Also known as kan, nptII. Experimental evidence at protein level: Swiss-Prot protein existence level 1. Resistance to kanamycin, neomycin, paromomycin, ribostamycin, butirosin and gentamicin B. From Klebsiella pneumoniae.
    589..622     +  protein_bind   loxP: Cre-mediated recombination occurs in the 8-bp core sequence (GCATACAT). Cre recombinase
    661..681     +  protein_bind   attB4: mutant version of attB; core recombination site for the Gateway® BP reaction BP Clonase™
   1189..1213    +  protein_bind   attB1: mutant version of attB; recombination site for the Gateway® BP reaction BP Clonase™
   1290..2147    +  CDS            sg25: sg25 is a basic (constitutively fluorescent) green fluorescent protein published in 1997, derived from Aequorea victoria.
   2150..2222    +  CDS            EGL-13 NLS (fragment): nuclear localization signal from the C. elegans EGL-13 transcription factor (Lyssenko et al., 2007)
   2233..2253    -  protein_bind   attB2: mutant version of attB; core recombination site for the Gateway® BP reaction BP Clonase™
   2259..2582    +  terminator     tbb-2 terminator: tbb-2; transcription terminator for the C. elegans tubulin beta-2 gene
   2586..2606    -  protein_bind   attB3: mutant version of attB; core recombination site for the Gateway® BP reaction BP Clonase™
   3191..3779    -  rep_origin     ori: high-copy-number ColE1/pMB1/pBR322/pUC origin of replication
   3896..3920    -  protein_bind   attB1: mutant version of attB; recombination site for the Gateway® BP reaction BP Clonase™
   4020..4880    -  CDS            AmpR: β-lactamase; bla; confers resistance to ampicillin, carbenicillin, and related antibiotics
   4881..4985    -  promoter       AmpR promoter: bla
   5072..18      -  CDS            lacZα (fragment) (across the origin): LacZα fragment of β-galactosidase; lacZ fragment
