[The description below was written by a language model from this plasmid's Addgene catalogue record and pLannotate feature annotations shown in this document.]
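Description:
pSEM267 is a C. elegans expression clone built on the pTwist Amp High Copy backbone and assembled by multisite Gateway cloning, as shown by the attB4, attB1, attB2 and attB3 sites that bracket the three modules of the transgene. In bacteria it is maintained through a high-copy ColE1/pUC-type origin and selected with ampicillin via the β-lactamase gene and its native promoter. A short lacZα remnant and an additional attB1-like site in the backbone appear to be vector leftovers rather than functional parts.

According to the construct name, the payload is the mex-5 promoter (a germline-active promoter, presumably occupying the unannotated interval between attB4 and attB1) driving a worm-optimised GFP, followed by the tbb-2 3'UTR and terminator. The GFP coding region is annotated as an Aequorea-derived green fluorescent protein fused at its C-terminus to the EGL-13 nuclear localization signal, so fluorescence should concentrate in nuclei. The "PATC" designation refers to periodic A/T cluster sequences, which are used in C. elegans transgenes to counteract germline silencing; the feature table does not annotate them separately.

Upstream of the transgene lie two fragments of the neomycin phosphotransferase gene, separated by an unannotated gap that may be an intron, and a loxP site. Only part of NeoR is carried, consistent with the split-selection design of MosTI (modular safe-harbor transgene insertion): a functional resistance gene would be reconstituted only on correct integration at a landing site carrying the complementary portion. The stated use is single-copy or extrachromosomal-array insertion by MosTI. The role of the loxP site is not stated; it could allow Cre-mediated recombination after integration.
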