Addgene plasmid #159833: pSEM267 - pEXP(mosTI, neoR)[Pmex-5 | ceGFP(PATC, NLS) | tbb-2 3'UTR]
Purpose: Single copy or array insertion by MosTI using split NeoR selection
Depositing lab: Christian Froekjaer-Jensen. Depositing organization: King Abdullah University of Science and Technology (KAUST). Publication: Modular safe-harbor transgene insertion (MosTI) for targeted single-copy and extrachromosomal array integration in C. elegans. El Mouridi S, Alkhaldi F, Frokjaer-Jensen C. G3 (Bethesda). 2022 Jul 28. pii: 6651068. doi: 10.1093/g3journal/jkac184. PubMed 35900171.
Backbone
  Vector backbone: pTwist+Amp+High+Copy
  Vector type: Worm Expression
Growth in bacteria
  Bacterial resistance: Ampicillin, 100 μg/mL
  Growth temperature: 37°C
  Growth strain: DH5alpha
  Copy number: High Copy
Gene/Insert
  Gene/Insert name: pEXP(mosTI, neoR)[Pmex-5 | ceGFP(PATC, NLS) | tbb-2 3'UTR]
  Species: C. elegans (nematode)
  Mutation: Not applicable
  Cloning method: Gateway Cloning
Terms and licenses: Academic/Nonprofit Terms; Industry Terms: Not Available to Industry
Depositor comments: See www.wormbuilder.org for more information. Please visit https://www.biorxiv.org/content/10.1101/2022.04.19.488726v3 for bioRxiv preprint.
How to cite: pSEM267 - pEXP(mosTI, neoR)[Pmex-5 | ceGFP(PATC, NLS) | tbb-2 3'UTR] was a gift from Christian Froekjaer-Jensen (Addgene plasmid # 159833 ; http://n2t.net/addgene:159833 ; RRID:Addgene_159833)
